Addgene plasmid #42874: pRSET-RCaMP1h
Purpose: a single-wavelength red-shifted genetically encoded calcium indicator constructed from calmodulin and cp-mRuby
Depositing lab: Loren Looger. Depositing organization: HHMI, Janelia Research Campus. Publication: Genetically encoded calcium indicators for multi-color neural activity imaging and combination with optogenetics. Akerboom J, Carreras Calderon N, Tian L, Wabnig S, Prigge M, Tolo J, Gordus A, Orger MB, Severi KE, Macklin JJ, Patel R, Pulver SR, Wardill TJ, Fischer E, Schuler C, Chen TW, Sarkisyan KS, Marvin JS, Bargmann CI, Kim DS, Kugler S, Lagnado L, Hegemann P, Gottschalk A, Schreiter ER, Looger LL. Front Mol Neurosci. 2013;6:2. doi: 10.3389/fnmol.2013.00002. Epub 2013 Mar 4. PubMed 23459413.
Backbone
  Vector backbone: pRSETA
  Backbone manufacturer: Life Technologies (Invitrogen)
  Backbone size w/o insert (bp): 2753
  Total vector size (bp): 4082
  Modifications to backbone: No modifications to backbone are present besides cloning in Multiple Cloning Site.
  Vector type: Bacterial Expression
Growth in bacteria
  Bacterial resistance: Ampicillin, 100 μg/mL
  Growth temperature: 37°C
  Growth strain: XL1 Blue
  Copy number: High Copy
Gene/Insert
  Gene/Insert name: Red Fluorescent Calcium binding Protein (alt names: RCaMP1.035; RCaMP181)
  Species: R. norvegicus (rat), Synthetic
  Insert size (bp): 1329
  Promoter: T7
  Tag / fusion protein: Xpress™ epitope (N terminal on insert); EK (Enterokinase) Recognition Site (N terminal on insert); His Tag (6x) (N terminal on insert)
  Cloning method: Restriction Enzyme; 5′ cloning site NdeI (not destroyed); 3′ cloning site HindIII (not destroyed)
  Sequencing primers: 5′ TAATACGACTCACTATAGG; 3′ GCTAGTTATTGCTCAGCG
Terms and licenses: Academic/Nonprofit Terms; Industry Terms: Not Available to Industry
Depositor comments: Gene was cloned using BaMHI and HindIII - But part of the vector backbone then becomes part of the protein (leader sequence containing histag) - using NdeI and HindIII will completely remove the open reading frame/gene.
How to cite: pRSET-RCaMP1h was a gift from Loren Looger (Addgene plasmid # 42874 ; http://n2t.net/addgene:42874 ; RRID:Addgene_42874)
