[The description below was written by a language model from this plasmid's Addgene catalogue record and the feature table of its GenBank file.]
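Description:
pRSET-RCaMP1h is a 4,082 bp bacterial expression plasmid built on the commercial pRSETA backbone, carrying the red-shifted genetically encoded calcium indicator RCaMP1h (also recorded as RCaMP1.035 or RCaMP181). It is maintained in E. coli at high copy through a ColE1/pUC-type origin and selected with ampicillin via the bla beta-lactamase gene under its own promoter. An f1 phage origin is also present, which allows single-stranded DNA production. The backbone is reported as unmodified apart from the insertion in the multiple cloning site.

The roughly 1.3 kb insert is a single-wavelength sensor assembled from calmodulin and circularly permuted mRuby, with rat and synthetic sequence listed as its sources. The feature table annotates only its N-terminal calmodulin-binding peptide from smooth muscle myosin light chain kinase, leaving the fluorescent protein and calmodulin portions unlabelled. In sensors of this design, calcium-loaded calmodulin binds the peptide and this changes the fluorescence of the permuted fluorophore.

Expression is driven by a T7 promoter with the T7 gene 10 ribosome binding site and ends at a T7 terminator, so it requires a host supplying T7 RNA polymerase. The vector contributes an N-terminal leader of 6xHis tag, T7 gene 10 leader and Xpress epitope with an enterokinase cleavage site, giving handles for affinity purification, detection and tag removal. A Kozak consensus sits just upstream of the sensor coding sequence. The depositor notes that the gene was cloned BamHI to HindIII, so this leader becomes part of the protein, whereas NdeI and HindIII excise the complete open reading frame. The construct is suited to producing recombinant indicator protein in bacteria, for example for purification and in vitro study of the sensor.
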