LOCUS       Exported 4082 bp ds-DNA circular SYN 12-MAY-2021
DEFINITION  a single-wavelength red-shifted genetically encoded calcium
            indicator constructed from calmodulin and cp-mRuby.
ACCESSION   .
VERSION     .
KEYWORDS    pRSET-RCaMP1h
SOURCE      synthetic DNA construct
  ORGANISM  synthetic DNA construct
REFERENCE   1 (bases 1 to 4082)
  AUTHORS   Akerboom J, Carreras Calderon N, Tian L, Wabnig S, Prigge M, Tolo J,
            Gordus A, Orger MB, Severi KE, Macklin JJ, Patel R, Pulver SR,
            Wardill TJ, Fischer E, Schuler C, Chen TW, Sarkisyan KS, Marvin JS,
            Bargmann CI, Kim DS, Kugler S, Lagnado L, Hegemann P, Gottschalk A,
            Schreiter ER, Looger LL
  TITLE     Genetically encoded calcium indicators for multi-color neural
            activity imaging and combination with optogenetics.
  JOURNAL   Front Mol Neurosci. 2013;6:2. doi: 10.3389/fnmol.2013.00002. Epub
            2013 Mar 4.
  PUBMED    23459413
REFERENCE   2 (bases 1 to 4082)
  AUTHORS   .
  TITLE     Direct Submission
  JOURNAL   Exported May 12, 2021 from SnapGene Server 1.1.58
            http://www.snapgene.com
FEATURES             Location/Qualifiers
     source          1..4082
                     /organism="synthetic DNA construct"
                     /mol_type="other DNA"
     primer_bind     20..39
                     /label=T7
                     /note="T7 promoter, forward primer"
     promoter        20..38
                     /label=T7 promoter
                     /note="promoter for bacteriophage T7 RNA polymerase"
     RBS             70..92
                     /note="efficient ribosome binding site from bacteriophage
                     T7 gene 10 (Olins and Rangwala, 1989)"
     CDS             109..126
                     /codon_start=1
                     /product="6xHis affinity tag"
                     /label=6xHis
                     /translation="HHHHHH"
     CDS             130..162
                     /codon_start=1
                     /product="leader peptide from bacteriophage T7 gene 10"
                     /label=T7 tag (gene 10 leader)
                     /note="promotes efficient translation in E. coli"
                     /translation="MASMTGGQQMG"
     CDS             166..189
                     /codon_start=1
                     /product="Xpress(TM) epitope tag, including an enterokinase
                     recognition and cleavage site"
                     /label=Xpress(TM) tag
                     /translation="DLYDDDDK"
     regulatory      196..205
                     /regulatory_class="other"
                     /note="vertebrate consensus sequence for strong initiation
                     of translation (Kozak, 1987)"
     CDS             217..273
                     /codon_start=1
                     /product="calmodulin-binding peptide from avian smooth
                     muscle myosin light chain kinase"
                     /label=calmodulin-binding peptide
                     /translation="RRKWNKTGHAVRAIGRLSS"
     primer_bind     complement(1483..1501)
                     /label=T7 Term
                     /note="T7 terminator, reverse primer"
     terminator      1497..1544
                     /label=T7 terminator
                     /note="transcription terminator for bacteriophage T7 RNA
                     polymerase"
     rep_origin      1641..2096
                     /direction=RIGHT
                     /label=f1 ori
                     /note="f1 bacteriophage origin of replication; arrow
                     indicates direction of (+) strand synthesis"
     primer_bind     complement(1728..1747)
                     /label=F1ori-R
                     /note="F1 origin, reverse primer"
     primer_bind     1938..1959
                     /label=F1ori-F
                     /note="F1 origin, forward primer"
     promoter        2122..2226
                     /gene="bla"
                     /label=AmpR promoter
     CDS             2227..3087
                     /codon_start=1
                     /gene="bla"
                     /product="beta-lactamase"
                     /label=AmpR
                     /note="confers resistance to ampicillin, carbenicillin, and
                     related antibiotics"
                     /translation="MSIQHFRVALIPFFAAFCLPVFAHPETLVKVKDAEDQLGARVGYI
                     ELDLNSGKILESFRPEERFPMMSTFKVLLCGAVLSRIDAGQEQLGRRIHYSQNDLVEYS
                     PVTEKHLTDGMTVRELCSAAITMSDNTAANLLLTTIGGPKELTAFLHNMGDHVTRLDRW
                     EPELNEAIPNDERDTTMPVAMATTLRKLLTGELLTLASRQQLIDWMEADKVAGPLLRSA
                     LPAGWFIADKSGAGERGSRGIIAALGPDGKPSRIVVIYTTGSQATMDERNRQIAEIGAS
                     LIKHW"
     primer_bind     complement(2445..2464)
                     /label=Amp-R
                     /note="Ampicillin resistance gene, reverse primer"
     rep_origin      3258..3846
                     /direction=RIGHT
                     /label=ori
                     /note="high-copy-number ColE1/pMB1/pBR322/pUC origin of
                     replication"
     primer_bind     3747..3766
                     /label=pBR322ori-F
                     /note="pBR322 origin, forward primer"
     primer_bind     4000..4017
                     /label=L4440
                     /note="L4440 vector, forward primer"
ORIGIN
        1 gatctcgatc ccgcgaaatt aatacgactc actataggga gaccacaacg gtttccctct
       61 agaaataatt ttgtttaact ttaagaagga gatatacata tgggttctca tcatcatcat
      121 catcatggta tggctagcat gactggtgga cagcaaatgg gtcgggatct gtacgacgat
      181 gacgataagg atctcgccac catggtcgac tcatcacgtc gtaagtggaa taagacaggt
      241 cacgcagtca gagctatagg tcggctgagc tcagcgatca acaccgaaat gatgtaccca
      301 gcggatggtg gtctgcgtgg ttacactcac atggcgctga aagttgatgg cggcggtcac
      361 ctgtcctgtt ctttcgtgac cacctaccgc tccaaaaaga ctgtcggcaa cattaagatg
      421 cctgccattc attacgtcag ccaccgtctg gagcgcctgg aggagagcga taacgaaatg
      481 tttgtcgtac agcgtgaaca cgcagttgcc aagtttgtgg gcctgggtgg tggcggcggt
      541 accggaggga gcatgaactc cctgatcaag gagaacatgc gtatgaaagt ggttctggaa
      601 ggctccgtaa acggccacca gttcaaatgc actggtgaag gcgaaggcaa cccgtatatg
      661 ggcacccaga ctatgcgtat caaagtgatc gagggtggtc cgctgccgtt tgcgttcgac
      721 atcctggcga cgtcctttat gtatggctcc cgtaccttca tcaaatatcc gaaaggcatc
      781 ccggatttct ttaagcagtc cttcccggaa ggttttacct gggaacgtgt gacccgttac
      841 gaagacggcg gcgtaattac cgttatgcaa gacacgtctc tggaggatgg ctgcctggtg
      901 tatcacgtgc aggttcgcgg tgttaacttc ccgagcaatg gtgctgtaat gcaaaagaaa
      961 accaaaggtt gggagcctac ggactcccaa ctgactgaag agcagatcgc agaatttaaa
     1021 gaggctttct ccctatttga caaggacggg gatgggacaa taacaaccaa ggagctgggg
     1081 acggtgatgc ggtctctggg gcagaacccc acagaagcag agctgcagga catgatcaat
     1141 gaagtagatg ccgacggtga cggcacaatc gacttccctg agttcctgat tatgatggca
     1201 agaaaaatga aatacacaga cagtgaagaa gaaattagag aagcgttcgg cgtgtttgat
     1261 aaggatggca atggctacat cagtgcagca gagcttcgcc acgtgatgac aaaccttgga
     1321 gagaagttaa cagatgaaga ggttgatgaa atgatcaggg aagcagacag cgatggggat
     1381 ggtcaggtaa actacgaaga gtttgtacaa atgatgacag cgaagtaaag cttgatccgg
     1441 ctgctaacaa agcccgaaag gaagctgagt tggctgctgc caccgctgag caataactag
     1501 cataacccct tggggcctct aaacgggtct tgaggggttt tttgctgaaa ggaggaacta
     1561 tatccggatc tggcgtaata gcgaagaggc ccgcaccgat cgcccttccc aacagttgcg
     1621 cagcctgaat ggcgaatggg nnnnnnnnnn nnnnnnnnnn nnnnnnnnnn nnnnnnnnnn
     1681 nnnnnnnnnn nnnnnnnnnn nnnnnnnnnn nnnnnnnnnn nnnnnnnnnn nnnnnnnnnn
     1741 nnnnnnnnnn nnnnnnnnnn nnnncnnnnn nnnnnnnnnn nnnnnnnnnn nnnnnnnnnn
     1801 nnnnnnnnnn nnnnnnnnnn nnnnnnnnnn nnnnnnnnnn nnnnnnnnnn nnnnnnannn
     1861 nnnnnnnnnn nnnnnnnnnn nnnnnnnnnn nnnnnnnnnn nnnnnncctt tgacgttgga
     1921 gtccacgttc tttaatagtg gactcttgtt ccaaactgga acaacactca accctatctc
     1981 ggtctattct tttgatttat aagggatttt gccgatttcg gcctattggt taaaaaatga
     2041 gctgatttaa caaaaattta acgcgaattt taacaaaata ttaacgctta caatttaggt
     2101 ggcacttttc ggggaaatgt gcgcggaacc cctatttgtt tatttttcta aatacattca
     2161 aatatgtatc cgctcatgag acaataaccc tgataaatgc ttcaataata ttgaaaaagg
     2221 aagagtatga gtattcaaca tttccgtgtc gcccttattc ccttttttgc ggcattttgc
     2281 cttcctgttt ttgctcaccc agaaacgctg gtgaaagtaa aagatgctga agatcagttg
     2341 ggtgcacgag tgggttacat cgaactggat ctcaacagcg gtaagatcct tgagagtttt
     2401 cgccccgaag aacgttttcc aatgatgagc acttttaaag ttctgctatg tggcgcggta
     2461 ttatcccgta ttgacgccgg gcaagagcaa ctcggtcgcc gcatacacta ttctcagaat
     2521 gacttggttg agtactcacc agtcacagaa aagcatctta cggatggcat gacagtaaga
     2581 gaattatgca gtgctgccat aaccatgagt gataacactg cggccaactt acttctgaca
     2641 acgatcggag gaccgaagga gctaaccgct tttttgcaca acatggggga tcatgtaact
     2701 cgccttgatc gttgggaacc ggagctgaat gaagccatac caaacgacga gcgtgacacc
     2761 acgatgcctg tagcaatggc aacaacgttg cgcaaactat taactggcga actacttact
     2821 ctagcttccc ggcaacaatt aatagactgg atggaggcgg ataaagttgc aggaccactt
     2881 ctgcgctcgg cccttccggc tggctggttt attgctgata aatctggagc cggtgagcgt
     2941 gggtctcgcg gtatcattgc agcactgggg ccagatggta agccctcccg tatcgtagtt
     3001 atctacacga cggggagtca ggcaactatg gatgaacgaa atagacagat cgctgagata
     3061 ggtgcctcac tgattaagca ttggtaactg tcagaccaag tttactcata tatactttag
     3121 attgatttaa aacttcattt ttaatttaaa aggatctagg tgaagatcct ttttgataat
     3181 ctcatgacca aaatccctta acgtgagttt tcgttccact gagcgtcaga ccccgtagaa
     3241 aagatcaaag gatcttcttg agatcctttt tttctgcgcg taatctgctg cttgcaaaca
     3301 aaaaaaccac cgctaccagc ggtggtttgt ttgccggatc aagagctacc aactcttttt
     3361 ccgaaggtaa ctggcttcag cagagcgcag ataccaaata ctgttcttct agtgtagccg
     3421 tagttaggcc accacttcaa gaactctgta gcaccgccta catacctcgc tctgctaatc
     3481 ctgttaccag tggctgctgc cagtggcgat aagtcgtgtc ttaccgggtt ggactcaaga
     3541 cgatagttac cggataaggc gcagcggtcg ggctgaacgg ggggttcgtg cacacagccc
     3601 agcttggagc gaacgaccta caccgaactg agatacctac agcgtgagct atgagaaagc
     3661 gccacgcttc ccgaagggag aaaggcggac aggtatccgg taagcggcag ggtcggaaca
     3721 ggagagcgca cgagggagct tccaggggga aacgcctggt atctttatag tcctgtcggg
     3781 tttcgccacc tctgacttga gcgtcgattt ttgtgatgct cgtcaggggg gcggagccta
     3841 tggaaaaacg ccagcaacgc ggccttttta cggttcctgg ccttttgctg gccttttgct
     3901 cacatgttct ttcctgcgtt atcccctgat tctgtggata accgtattac cgcctttgag
     3961 tgagctgata ccgctcgccg cagccgaacg accgagcgca gcgagtcagt gagcgaggaa
     4021 gcggaagagc gcccaatacg caaaccgcct ctccccgcgc gttggccgat tcattaatgc
     4081 ag
//
