>Addgene plasmid #42874 | pRSET-RCaMP1h | addgene partial sequence | sequence record 83426 | T7 5'-TAATACGACTCACTATAGGG-3'
CCTCTAGAAATAATTTTGTTTAACTTTAAGAAGGAGATATACATATGGGTTCTCATCATCATCATCATCA
TGGTATGGCTAGCATGACTGGTGGACAGCAAATGGGTCGGGATCTGTACGACGATGACGATAAGGATCTC
GCCACCATGGTCGACTCATCACGTCGTAAGTGGAATAAGACAGGTCACGCAGTCAGAGCTATAGGTCGGC
TGAGCTCAGCGATCAACACCGAAATGATGTACCCAGCGGATGGTGGTCTGCGTGGTTACACTCACATGGC
GCTGAAAGTTGATGGCGGCGGTCACCTGTCCTGTTCTTTCGTGACCACCTACCGCTCCAAAAAGACTGTC
GGCAACATTAAGATGCCTGCCATTCATTACGTCAGCCACCGTCTGGAGCGCCTGGAGGAGAGCGATAACG
AAATGTTTGTCGTACAGCGTGAACACGCAGTTGCCAAGTTTGTGGGCCTGGGTGGTGGCGGCGGTACCGG
AGGGAGCATGAACTCCCTGATCAAGGAGAACATGCGTATGAAAGTGGTTCTGGAAGGCTCCGTAAACGGC
CACCAGTTCAAATGCACTGGTGAAGGCGAAGGCAACCCGTATATGGGCACCCAGACTATGCGTATCAAAG
TGATCGAGGGTGGTCCGCTGCCGTTTGCGTTCGACATCCTGGCGACGTCCTTTATGTATGGCTCCCGTAC
CTTCATCAAATATCCGAAAGGCATCCCGGATTTCTTTAAGCAGTCCTTCCCGGAAGGTTTTACCTGGGAA
CGTGTGACCCGTTACGAAGACGGCGGCGTAATTACCGTTATGCAAGACACGTCTCTGGAGGATGGCTGCC
TGGTGTATCACGTGCAGGTTCGCGGTGTTAACTTCCCGAGCAATGGTGCTGTAATGCAAAAGAAAACCAA
AGGTTGGGAGCCTACGGACTCCCAACTGACTGAAGAGCAGATCGCAGAATTTAAAGAGGCTTTCTCCCTA
TTTGACAAGGACGGGGATGGGACAATAACAACCAAGGAGCTGGGGACGGTGATGCGGTCTCTGGGGCAGA
