>Addgene plasmid #42874 | pRSET-RCaMP1h | addgene partial sequence | sequence record 84869 | T7term 5'-GCTAGTTATTGCTCAGCGG-3'
CTTTCGGGCTTTGTTAGCAGCCGGATCAAGCTTCTACTTCGCTGTCATCATTTGTACAAACTCTTCGTAG
TTTACCTGACCATCCCCATCGCTGTCTGCTTCCCTGATCATTTCATCAACCTCTTCATCTGTTAACTTCT
CTCCAAGGTTTGTCATCACGTGGCGAAGCTCTGCTGCACTGATGTAGCCATTGCCATCCTTATCAAACAC
GCCGAACGCTTCTCTAATTTCTTCTTCACTGTCTGTGTATTTCATTTTTCTTGCCATCATAATCAGGAAC
TCAGGGAAGTCGATTGTGCCGTCACCGTCGGCATCTACTTCATTGATCATGTCCTGCAGCTCTGCTTCTG
TGGGGTTCTGCCCCAGAGACCGCATCACCGTCCCCAGCTCCTTGGTTGTTATTGTCCCATCCCCGTCCTT
GTCAAATAGGGAGAAAGCCTCTTTAAATTCTGCGATCTGCTCTTCAGTCAGTTGGGAGTCCGTAGGCTCC
CAACCTTTGGTTTTCTTTTGCATTACAGCACCATTGCTCGGGAAGTTAACACCGCGAACCTGCACGTGAT
ACACCAGGCAGCCATCCTCCAGAGACGTGTCTTGCATAACGGTAATTACGCCGCCGTCTTCGTAACGGGT
CACACGTTCCCAGGTAAAACCTTCCGGGAAGGACTGCTTAAAGAAATCCGGGATGCCTTTCGGATATTTG
ATGAAGGTACGGGAGCCATACATAAAGGACGTCGCCAGGATGTCGAACGCAAACGGCAGCGGACCACCCT
CGATCACTTTGATACGCATAGTCTGGGTGCCCATATACGGGTTGCCTTCGCCTTCACCAGTGCATTTGAA
CTGGTGGCCGTTTACGGAGCCTTCCAGAACCACTTTCATACGCATGTTCTCCTTGATCAGGGAGTTCATG
CTCCCTCCGGTACCGCCGCCACCACCCAGGCCCACAAACTTGGCAACTGCGTGTTCACGCTGTACGACAA
ACATTTCGTTATCGCTCTCCTCCAGGCGCTCCAGACGGTGGCTGACGTAATGA
