>Addgene plasmid #42874 | pRSET-RCaMP1h | addgene partial sequence | sequence record 139949 | T7 5'-TAATACGACTCACTATAGGG-3'
AGAAGGAGATATACATATGGGTTCTCATCATCATCATCATCATGGTATGGCTAGCATGACTGGTGGACAG
CAAATGGGTCGGGATCTGTACGACGATGACGATAAGGATCTCGCCACCATGGTCGACTCATCACGTCGTA
AGTGGAATAAGACAGGTCACGCAGTCAGAGCTATAGGTCGGCTGAGCTCAGCGATCAACACCGAAATGAT
GTACCCAGCGGATGGTGGTCTGCGTGGTTACACTCACATGGCGCTGAAAGTTGATGGCGGCGGTCACCTG
TCCTGTTCTTTCGTGACCACCTACCGCTCCAAAAAGACTGTCGGCAACATTAAGATGCCTGCCATTCATT
ACGTCAGCCACCGTCTGGAGCGCCTGGAGGAGAGCGATAACGAAATGTTTGTCGTACAGCGTGAACACGC
AGTTGCCAAGTTTGTGGGCCTGGGTGGTGGCGGCGGTACCGGAGGGAGCATGAACTCCCTGATCAAGGAG
AACATGCGTATGAAAGTGGTTCTGGAAGGCTCCGTAAACGGCCACCAGTTCAAATGCACTGGTGAAGGCG
AAGGCAACCCGTATATGGGCACCCAGACTATGCGTATCAAAGTGATCGAGGGTGGTCCGCTGCCGTTTGC
GTTCGACATCCTGGCGACGTCCTTTATGTATGGCTCCCGTACCTTCATCAAATATCCGAAAGGCATCCCG
GATTTCTTTAAGCAGTCCTTCCCGGAAGGTTT
